Addgene plasmid #102420: pLJC5-Flag-SAMTOR
Purpose: 3rd generation lentiviral vector expressing FLAG SAMTOR in mammalian cells driven by UBC promoter
Depositing lab: David Sabatini. Depositing organization: Whitehead Institute for Biomedical Research. Publication: SAMTOR is an S-adenosylmethionine sensor for the mTORC1 pathway. Gu X, Orozco JM, Saxton RA, Condon KJ, Liu GY, Krawczyk PA, Scaria SM, Harper JW, Gygi SP, Sabatini DM. Science. 2017 Nov 10;358(6364):813-818. doi: 10.1126/science.aao3265. PubMed 29123071.
Backbone
  Vector backbone: pLJC5
  Vector type: Mammalian Expression, Lentiviral
  Selectable markers: Puromycin
Growth in bacteria
  Bacterial resistance: Ampicillin, 100 μg/mL
  Growth temperature: 37°C
  Growth strain: NEB Stable
  Copy number: Unknown
Gene/Insert
  Gene/Insert name: SAMTOR (alt name: C7orf60)
  Species: H. sapiens (human)
  GenBank ID: NM_152556.2
  Entrez Gene: BMT2 (a.k.a. C7orf60)
  Promoter: UBC
  Tag / fusion protein: FLAG (N terminal on insert)
  Cloning method: Restriction Enzyme; 5′ cloning site NotI (destroyed during cloning); 3′ cloning site EcoR1 (not destroyed)
  Sequencing primers: 5′ TAGGGTAGGCTCTCCTG; 3′ GACGTGAAGAATGTGCGAGA
Terms and licenses: Academic/Nonprofit Terms; Industry Terms: Not Available to Industry
How to cite: pLJC5-Flag-SAMTOR was a gift from David Sabatini (Addgene plasmid # 102420 ; http://n2t.net/addgene:102420 ; RRID:Addgene_102420)
