[The description below was written by a language model from this plasmid's Addgene catalogue record and pLannotate feature annotations shown in this document.]
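Description:
pLJC5-Flag-SAMTOR is a third-generation, self-inactivating HIV-1-based lentiviral transfer plasmid built on the pLJC5 backbone for stable expression of N-terminally FLAG-tagged human SAMTOR (gene BMT2, formerly C7orf60) in mammalian cells. In bacteria it is maintained through a high-copy ColE1/pUC-type origin and selected with ampicillin via the β-lactamase gene. The backbone also carries an f1 origin, an SV40 origin, and cloning-vector remnants (lac promoter/operator, lacZα and lacI fragments, T3 and T7 promoters).

The viral genome is transcribed in packaging cells from a chimeric RSV promoter fused to a truncated 5' LTR, which makes production Tat-independent, as is typical of third-generation systems. Downstream lie the Ψ packaging signal with a partial gag sequence and the Rev response element for Rev-dependent nuclear export of the full-length RNA. The genome ends in a ΔU3 3' LTR, which inactivates LTR promoter activity after integration, followed by an SV40 polyadenylation signal. No WPRE is annotated.

Two independent expression units sit between the LTRs. The human ubiquitin C promoter drives the FLAG-SAMTOR open reading frame, giving moderate constitutive expression. After a cPPT/CTS element, which aids nuclear import of the reverse-transcribed genome, a human PGK promoter drives puromycin N-acetyltransferase so that transduced cells can be selected with puromycin.

SAMTOR was characterised in the associated publication as an S-adenosylmethionine sensor for the mTORC1 pathway. The construct suits generating stable cell lines that express the epitope-tagged protein, for example for anti-FLAG detection or immunoprecipitation, although the record itself states only the expression purpose.
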