Features (pLannotate 1.2.2; 27 found; start..end, strand, type, name):
     39..60      +  protein_bind   CAP binding site: CAP binding activates transcription in the presence of cAMP. E. coli catabolite activator protein
     75..105     +  promoter       lac promoter: promoter for the E. coli lac operon
    113..129     +  protein_bind   lac operator: The lac repressor binds to the lac operator to inhibit transcription in E. coli. This inhibition can be relieved by adding lactose or isopropyl-β-D-thiogalactopyranoside (IPTG). lac repressor encoded by lacI
    174..192     +  promoter       T3 promoter: promoter for bacteriophage T3 RNA polymerase
    220..446     +  promoter       RSV promoter: Rous sarcoma virus enhancer/promoter
    447..627     +  LTR            5' LTR (truncated): truncated 5' long terminal repeat (LTR) from HIV-1
    674..799     +  misc_feature   HIV-1 Ψ: packaging signal of human immunodeficiency virus type 1
    783..1146    +  CDS            HIV-1 gag (fragment): gag protein from human immunodeficiency virus 1; gag
   1292..1525    +  misc_feature   RRE: The Rev response element (RRE) of HIV-1 allows for Rev-dependent mRNA export from the nucleus to the cytoplasm.
   1902..2002    +  CDS            Rev (fragment): human immunodeficiency virus 1 (HIV-1) Rev protein; rev; enhances nuclear export of unspliced and incompletely spliced viral mRNAs
   2043..3254    +  promoter       UbC promoter: human ubiquitin C promoter
   3287..3307    +  CDS            FLAG (fragment): FLAG® epitope tag, followed by an enterokinase cleavage site
   3332..4546    +  CDS            BMT2: SAMTR_HUMAN - Also known as C7orf60 From Homo sapiens (Human).
   4591..4708    +  misc_feature   cPPT/CTS: central polypurine tract and central termination sequence of HIV-1
   4757..5267    +  promoter       hPGK promoter: human phosphoglycerate kinase 1 promoter
   5289..5888    +  CDS            PuroR: puromycin N-acetyltransferase; pac from Streptomyces alboniger; confers resistance to puromycin
   5931..6014    +  CDS            nef (fragment): NEF_HV1Z2 - Experimental evidence at protein level: Swiss-Prot protein existence level 1. Extracellular Nef protein targets CD4(+) T-lymphocytes for apoptosis by interacting with CXCR4 surface receptors. From Human immunodeficiency virus type 1 group M subtype D (isolate Z2/CDC-Z34) (HIV-1).
   6016..6249    +  LTR            3' LTR (ΔU3): self-inactivating 3' long terminal repeat (LTR) from HIV-1
   6321..6442    +  polyA_signal   SV40 poly(A) signal: SV40 polyadenylation signal
   6482..6617    +  rep_origin     SV40 ori: SV40 origin of replication
   6638..6656    -  promoter       T7 promoter: promoter for bacteriophage T7 RNA polymerase
   6664..6819    +  CDS            lacZα (fragment): LacZα fragment of β-galactosidase; lacZ fragment
   6824..7252    +  rep_origin     f1 ori (sequence partly withheld): f1 bacteriophage origin of replication; arrow indicates direction of (+) strand synthesis
   7305..7409    +  promoter       AmpR promoter: bla
   7410..8270    +  CDS            AmpR: β-lactamase; bla; confers resistance to ampicillin, carbenicillin, and related antibiotics
   8441..9029    +  rep_origin     ori: high-copy-number ColE1/pMB1/pBR322/pUC origin of replication
   9212..26      +  CDS            lacI (fragment) (across the origin): lac repressor; lacI; The lac repressor binds to the lac operator to inhibit transcription in E. coli. This inhibition can be relieved by adding lactose or isopropyl-β-D-thiogalactopyranoside (IPTG).
>Addgene plasmid #102420 | pLJC5-Flag-SAMTOR | addgene full sequence | sequence record 198882 | Addgene NGS Result
TTTCCCGACTGGAAAGCGGGCAGTGAGCGCAACGCAATTAATGTGAGTTAGCTCACTCATTAGGCACCCC
AGGCTTTACACTTTATGCTTCCGGCTCGTATGTTGTGTGGAATTGTGAGCGGATAACAATTTCACACAGG
AAACAGCTATGACCATGATTACGCCAAGCGCGCAATTAACCCTCACTAAAGGGAACAAAAGCTGGAGCTG
CAAGCTTAATGTAGTCTTATGCAATACTCTTGTAGTCTTGCAACATGGTAACGATGAGTTAGCAACATGC
CTTACAAGGAGAGAAAAAGCACCGTGCATGCCGATTGGTGGAAGTAAGGTGGTACGATCGTGCCTTATTA
GGAAGGCAACAGACGGGTCTGACATGGATTGGACGAACCACTGAATTGCCGCATTGCAGAGATATTGTAT
TTAAGTGCCTAGCTCGATACATAAACGGGTCTCTCTGGTTAGACCAGATCTGAGCCTGGGAGCTCTCTGG
CTAACTAGGGAACCCACTGCTTAAGCCTCAATAAAGCTTGCCTTGAGTGCTTCAAGTAGTGTGTGCCCGT
CTGTTGTGTGACTCTGGTAACTAGAGATCCCTCAGACCCTTTTAGTCAGTGTGGAAAATCTCTAGCAGTG
GCGCCCGAACAGGGACTTGAAAGCGAAAGGGAAACCAGAGGAGCTCTCTCGACGCAGGACTCGGCTTGCT
GAAGCGCGCACGGCAAGAGGCGAGGGGCGGCGACTGGTGAGTACGCCAAAAATTTTGACTAGCGGAGGCT
AGAAGGAGAGAGATGGGTGCGAGAGCGTCAGTATTAAGCGGGGGAGAATTAGATCGCGATGGGAAAAAAT
TCGGTTAAGGCCAGGGGGAAAGAAAAAATATAAATTAAAACATATAGTATGGGCAAGCAGGGAGCTAGAA
CGATTCGCAGTTAATCCTGGCCTGTTAGAAACATCAGAAGGCTGTAGACAAATACTGGGACAGCTACAAC
CATCCCTTCAGACAGGATCAGAAGAACTTAGATCATTATATAATACAGTAGCAACCCTCTATTGTGTGCA
TCAAAGGATAGAGATAAAAGACACCAAGGAAGCTTTAGACAAGATAGAGGAAGAGCAAAACAAAAGTAAG
ACCACCGCACAGCAAGCAGCAGCTGATCTTCAGACCTGGAGGAGGAGATATGAGGGACAATTGGAGAAGT
GAATTATATAAATATAAAGTAGTAAAAATTGAACCATTAGGAGTAGCACCCACCAAGGCAAAGAGAAGAG
TGGTGCAGAGAGAAAAAAGAGCAGTGGGAATAGGAGCTTTGTTCCTTGGGTTCTTGGGAGCAGCAGGAAG
CACTATGGGCGCAGCGTCAATGACGCTGACGGTACAGGCCAGACAATTATTGTCTGGTATAGTGCAGCAG
CAGAACAATTTGCTGAGGGCTATTGAGGCGCAACAGCATCTGTTGCAACTCACAGTCTGGGGCATCAAGC
AGCTCCAGGCAAGAATCCTGGCTGTGGAAAGATACCTAAAGGATCAACAGCTCCTGGGGATTTGGGGTTG
CTCTGGAAAACTCATTTGCACCACTGCTGTGCCTTGGAATGCTAGTTGGAGTAATAAATCTCTGGAACAG
ATTTGGAATCACACGACCTGGATGGAGTGGGACAGAGAAATTAACAATTACACAAGCTTAATACACTCCT
TAATTGAAGAATCGCAAAACCAGCAAGAAAAGAATGAACAAGAATTATTGGAATTAGATAAATGGGCAAG
TTTGTGGAATTGGTTTAACATAACAAATTGGCTGTGGTATATAAAATTATTCATAATGATAGTAGGAGGC
TTGGTAGGTTTAAGAATAGTTTTTGCTGTACTTTCTATAGTGAATAGAGTTAGGCAGGGATATTCACCAT
TATCGTTTCAGACCCACCTCCCAACCCCGAGGGGACCCGACAGGCCCGAAGGAATAGAAGAAGAAGGTGG
AGAGAGAGACAGAGACAGATCCATTCGATTAGTGAACGGATCTCGACGGTATCGATCACGAGACTAGCCT
CGAGCGGGATCTGGCCTCCGCGCCGGGTTTTGGCGCCTCCCGCGGGCGCCCCCCTCCTCACGGCGAGCGC
TGCCACGTCAGACGAAGGGCGCAGCGAGCGTCCTGATCCTTCCGCCCGGACGCTCAGGACAGCGGCCCGC
TGCTCATAAGACTCGGCCTTAGAACCCCAGTATCAGCAGAAGGACATTTTAGGACGGGACTTGGGTGACT
CTAGGGCACTGGTTTTCTTTCCAGAGAGCGGAACAGGCGAGGAAAAGTAGTCCCTTCTCGGCGATTCTGC
GGAGGGATCTCCGTGGGGCGGTGAACGCCGATGATTATATAAGGACGCGCCGGGTGTGGCACAGCTAGTT
CCGTCGCAGCCGGGATTTGGGTCGCGGTTCTTGTTTGTGGATCGCTGTGATCGTCACTTGGTGAGTAGCG
GGCTGCTGGGCTGGCCGGGGCTTTCGTGGCCGCCGGGCCGCTCGGTGGGACGGAAGCGTGTGGAGAGACC
GCCAAGGGCTGTAGTCTGGGTCCGCGAGCAAGGTTGCCCTGAACTGGGGGTTGGGGGGAGCGCAGCAAAA
TGGCGGCTGTTCCCGAGTCTTGAATGGAAGACGCTTGTGAGGCGGGCTGTGAGGTCGTTGAAACAAGGTG
GGGGGCATGGTGGGCGGCAAGAACCCAAGGTCTTGAGGCCTTCGCTAATGCGGGAAAGCTCTTATTCGGG
TGAGATGGGCTGGGGCACCATCTGGGGACCCTGACGTGAAGTTTGTCACTGACTGGAGAACTCGGTTTGT
CGTCTGTTGCGGGGGCGGCAGTTATGGCGGTGCCGTTGGGCAGTGCACCCGTACCTTTGGGAGCGCGCGC
CCTCGTCGTGTCGTGACGTCACCCGTTCTGTTGGCTTATAATGCAGGGTGGGGCCACCTGCCGGTAGGTG
TGCGGTAGGCTTTTCTCCGTCGCAGGACGCAGGGTTCGGGCCTAGGGTAGGCTCTCCTGAATCGACAGGC
GCCGGACCTCTGGTGAGGGGAGGGATAAGTGAGGCGTCAGTTTCTTTGGTCGGTTTTATGTACCTATCTT
CTTAAGTAGCTGAAGCTCCGGTTTTGAACTATGCGCTCGGGGTTGGCGAGTGTGTTTTGTGAAGTTTTTT
AGGCACCTTTTGAAATGTAATCATTTGGGTCAATATGTAATTTTCAGTGTTAGACTAGTAAATTGTCCGC
TAAATTCTGGCCGTTTTTGGCTTTTTTGTTAGACGAAGCGCTAGCGCTACCGGTGCCACCATGGACTACA
AGGATGACGATGACAAGGGTGGTGGTGGTGGTGCGTCGACGATGGAGCCAGGGGCCGGCGGCCGAAATAC
TGCTCGTGCGCAGAGGGCCGGGTCCCCGAACACTCCGCCGCCCCGGGAGCAGGAGCGGAAACTGGAGCAG
GAGAAGCTCTCCGGTGTGGTGAAGAGCGTCCACCGGCGGCTCCGCAAGAAGTACCGAGAAGTGGGAGATT
TTGATAAGATCTGGCGAGAACACTGTGAGGATGAAGAAACTCTTTGTGAATATGCCGTTGCAATGAAAAA
TTTGGCAGATAATCATTGGGCAAAAACTTGTGAGGGCGAAGGTCGTATTGAATGGTGTTGTAGTGTATGC
AGAGAATATTTCCAAAATGGTGGGAAGAGAAAAGCACTTGAGAAAGATGAAAAAAGAGCTGTACTTGCCA
CTAAGACCACTCCAGCCTTAAATATGCATGAGTCTTCTCAACTTGAAGGTCATTTAACCAACCTCAGCTT
TACAAACCCTGAATTTATAACTGAGTTGCTACAAGCCTCAGGAAAAATCAGATTACTTGATGTTGGCAGC
TGCTTTAACCCATTTCTGAAGTTTGAAGAATTTCTAACTGTTGGCATAGATATTGTACCTGCTGTAGAGA
GTGTCTATAAATGTGATTTCCTGAACTTACAGCTTCAGCAACCACTCCAGCTTGCACAGGATGCTATAGA
TGCTTTTTTGAAGCAGCTGAAAAACCCTATTGATTCTCTTCCTGGAGAGCTTTTCCATGTGGTTGTTTTC
TCTCTCCTTCTTTCTTATTTTCCATCTCCTTACCAGCGATGGATTTGCTGCAAGAAAGCCCATGAACTGT
TAGTGTTAAATGGTTTATTACTAATCATCACACCTGATTCCTCCCATCAGAACCGTCATGCTATGATGAT
GAAAAGCTGGAAGATTGCTATAGAGTCCCTGGGCTTTAAACGCTTCAAGTACTCAAAATTTTCACATATG
CATCTGATGGCATTTAGGAAAATCTCTCTAAAAACCACAAGTGACTTGGTTAGTAGGAACTACCCAGGAA
TGTTATATATTCCTCAAGATTTCAACAGTATAGAAGATGAGGAATATTCTAACCCTTCCTGCTATGTTCG
ATCAGATATAGAAGATGAACAACTAGCATATGGTTTCACAGAACTCCCTGATGCGCCATATGACTCAGAT
TCTGGAGAAAGTCAAGCCAGCTCTATTCCTTTCTATGAGCTAGAAGACCCCATATTACTTTTAAGTTAAG
AATTCTCGACCTCGAGACAAATGGCAGTATTCATCCACAATTTTAAAAGAAAAGGGGGGATTGGGGGGTA
CAGTGCAGGGGAAAGAATAGTAGACATAATAGCAACAGACATACAAACTAAAGAATTACAAAAACAAATT
ACAAAAATTCAAAATTTTCGGGTTTATTACAGGGACAGCAGAGATCCACTTTGGCCGCGGCTCGAGGGGG
TTGGGGTTGCGCCTTTTCCAAGGCAGCCCTGGGTTTGCGCAGGGACGCGGCTGCTCTGGGCGTGGTTCCG
GGAAACGCAGCGGCGCCGACCCTGGGTCTCGCACATTCTTCACGTCCGTTCGCAGCGTCACCCGGATCTT
CGCCGCTACCCTTGTGGGCCCCCCGGCGACGCTTCCTGCTCCGCCCCTAAGTCGGGAAGGTTCCTTGCGG
TTCGCGGCGTGCCGGACGTGACAAACGGAAGCCGCACGTCTCACTAGTACCCTCGCAGACGGACAGCGCC
AGGGAGCAATGGCAGCGCGCCGACCGCGATGGGCTGTGGCCAATAGCGGCTGCTCAGCAGGGCGCGCCGA
GAGCAGCGGCCGGGAAGGGGCGGTGCGGGAGGCGGGGTGTGGGGCGGTAGTGTGGGCCCTGTTCCTGCCC
GCGCGGTGTTCCGCATTCTGCAAGCCTCCGGAGCGCACGTCGGCAGTCGGCTCCCTCGTTGACCGAATCA
CCGACCTCTCTCCCCAGGGGGATCCACCGGAGCTTACCATGACCGAGTACAAGCCCACGGTGCGCCTCGC
CACCCGCGACGACGTCCCCAGGGCCGTACGCACCCTCGCCGCCGCGTTCGCCGACTACCCCGCCACGCGC
CACACCGTCGATCCGGACCGCCACATCGAGCGGGTCACCGAGCTGCAAGAACTCTTCCTCACGCGCGTCG
GGCTCGACATCGGCAAGGTGTGGGTCGCGGACGACGGCGCCGCGGTGGCGGTCTGGACCACGCCGGAGAG
CGTCGAAGCGGGGGCGGTGTTCGCCGAGATCGGCCCGCGCATGGCCGAGTTGAGCGGTTCCCGGCTGGCC
GCGCAGCAACAGATGGAAGGCCTCCTGGCGCCGCACCGGCCCAAGGAGCCCGCGTGGTTCCTGGCCACCG
TCGGCGTCTCGCCCGACCACCAGGGCAAGGGTCTGGGCAGCGCCGTCGTGCTCCCCGGAGTGGAGGCGGC
CGAGCGCGCCGGGGTGCCCGCCTTCCTGGAGACCTCCGCGCCCCGCAACCTCCCCTTCTACGAGCGGCTC
GGCTTCACCGTCACCGCCGACGTCGAGGTGCCCGAAGGACCGCGCACCTGGTGCATGACCCGCAAGCCCG
GTGCCTGACGCCCGCCCCACGACCCGCAGCGCCCGACCGAAAGGAGCGCACGACCCCATGCATCGGTACC
TTTAAGACCAATGACTTACAAGGCAGCTGTAGATCTTAGCCACTTTTTAAAAGAAAAGGGGGGACTGGAA
GGGCTAATTCACTCCCAACGAAGACAAGATCTGCTTTTTGCTTGTACTGGGTCTCTCTGGTTAGACCAGA
TCTGAGCCTGGGAGCTCTCTGGCTAACTAGGGAACCCACTGCTTAAGCCTCAATAAAGCTTGCCTTGAGT
GCTTCAAGTAGTGTGTGCCCGTCTGTTGTGTGACTCTGGTAACTAGAGATCCCTCAGACCCTTTTAGTCA
GTGTGGAAAATCTCTAGCAGTAGTAGTTCATGTCATCTTATTATTCAGTATTTATAACTTGCAAAGAAAT
GAATATCAGAGAGTGAGAGGAACTTGTTTATTGCAGCTTATAATGGTTACAAATAAAGCAATAGCATCAC
AAATTTCACAAATAAAGCATTTTTTTCACTGCATTCTAGTTGTGGTTTGTCCAAACTCATCAATGTATCT
TATCATGTCTGGCTCTAGCTATCCCGCCCCTAACTCCGCCCATCCCGCCCCTAACTCCGCCCAGTTCCGC
CCATTCTCCGCCCCATGGCTGACTAATTTTTTTTATTTATGCAGAGGCCGAGGCCGCCTCGGCCTCTGAG
CTATTCCAGAAGTAGTGAGGAGGCTTTTTTGGAGGCCTAGGGACGTACCCAATTCGCCCTATAGTGAGTC
GTATTACGCGCGCTCACTGGCCGTCGTTTTACAACGTCGTGACTGGGAAAACCCTGGCGTTACCCAACTT
AATCGCCTTGCAGCACATCCCCCTTTCGCCAGCTGGCGTAATAGCGAAGAGGCCCGCACCGATCGCCCTT
CCCAACAGTTGCGCAGCCTGAATGGCGAATGGG
[124 nt withheld, positions 6824-6947]
C
[91 nt withheld, positions 6949-7039]
A
[49 nt withheld, positions 7041-7089]
CCTTTGACGTTGGAGTCCACGTTCTTT
[37 nt withheld, positions 7117-7153]
ACCCTATCTCGGTCTATTCTTTTGATTTATAAGGGATTTTGCCGATTTCGGCCTATTGGTTAAAAAATGA
GCTGATTTAACAAAAATTTAACGCGAATTTTAACAAAATATTAACGCTTACAATTTAGGTGGCACTTTTC
GGGGAAATGTGCGCGGAACCCCTATTTGTTTATTTTTCTAAATACATTCAAATATGTATCCGCTCATGAG
ACAATAACCCTGATAAATGCTTCAATAATATTGAAAAAGGAAGAGTATGAGTATTCAACATTTCCGTGTC
GCCCTTATTCCCTTTTTTGCGGCATTTTGCCTTCCTGTTTTTGCTCACCCAGAAACGCTGGTGAAAGTAA
AAGATGCTGAAGATCAGTTGGGTGCACGAGTGGGTTACATCGAACTGGATCTCAACAGCGGTAAGATCCT
TGAGAGTTTTCGCCCCGAAGAACGTTTTCCAATGATGAGCACTTTTAAAGTTCTGCTATGTGGCGCGGTA
TTATCCCGTATTGACGCCGGGCAAGAGCAACTCGGTCGCCGCATACACTATTCTCAGAATGACTTGGTTG
AGTACTCACCAGTCACAGAAAAGCATCTTACGGATGGCATGACAGTAAGAGAATTATGCAGTGCTGCCAT
AACCATGAGTGATAACACTGCGGCCAACTTACTTCTGACAACGATCGGAGGACCGAAGGAGCTAACCGCT
TTTTTGCACAACATGGGGGATCATGTAACTCGCCTTGATCGTTGGGAACCGGAGCTGAATGAAGCCATAC
CAAACGACGAGCGTGACACCACGATGCCTGTAGCAATGGCAACAACGTTGCGCAAACTATTAACTGGCGA
ACTACTTACTCTAGCTTCCCGGCAACAATTAATAGACTGGATGGAGGCGGATAAAGTTGCAGGACCACTT
CTGCGCTCGGCCCTTCCGGCTGGCTGGTTTATTGCTGATAAATCTGGAGCCGGTGAGCGTGGGTCTCGCG
GTATCATTGCAGCACTGGGGCCAGATGGTAAGCCCTCCCGTATCGTAGTTATCTACACGACGGGGAGTCA
GGCAACTATGGATGAACGAAATAGACAGATCGCTGAGATAGGTGCCTCACTGATTAAGCATTGGTAACTG
TCAGACCAAGTTTACTCATATATACTTTAGATTGATTTAAAACTTCATTTTTAATTTAAAAGGATCTAGG
TGAAGATCCTTTTTGATAATCTCATGACCAAAATCCCTTAACGTGAGTTTTCGTTCCACTGAGCGTCAGA
CCCCGTAGAAAAGATCAAAGGATCTTCTTGAGATCCTTTTTTTCTGCGCGTAATCTGCTGCTTGCAAACA
AAAAAACCACCGCTACCAGCGGTGGTTTGTTTGCCGGATCAAGAGCTACCAACTCTTTTTCCGAAGGTAA
CTGGCTTCAGCAGAGCGCAGATACCAAATACTGTTCTTCTAGTGTAGCCGTAGTTAGGCCACCACTTCAA
GAACTCTGTAGCACCGCCTACATACCTCGCTCTGCTAATCCTGTTACCAGTGGCTGCTGCCAGTGGCGAT
AAGTCGTGTCTTACCGGGTTGGACTCAAGACGATAGTTACCGGATAAGGCGCAGCGGTCGGGCTGAACGG
GGGGTTCGTGCACACAGCCCAGCTTGGAGCGAACGACCTACACCGAACTGAGATACCTACAGCGTGAGCT
ATGAGAAAGCGCCACGCTTCCCGAAGGGAGAAAGGCGGACAGGTATCCGGTAAGCGGCAGGGTCGGAACA
GGAGAGCGCACGAGGGAGCTTCCAGGGGGAAACGCCTGGTATCTTTATAGTCCTGTCGGGTTTCGCCACC
TCTGACTTGAGCGTCGATTTTTGTGATGCTCGTCAGGGGGGCGGAGCCTATGGAAAAACGCCAGCAACGC
GGCCTTTTTACGGTTCCTGGCCTTTTGCTGGCCTTTTGCTCACATGTTCTTTCCTGCGTTATCCCCTGAT
TCTGTGGATAACCGTATTACCGCCTTTGAGTGAGCTGATACCGCTCGCCGCAGCCGAACGACCGAGCGCA
GCGAGTCAGTGAGCGAGGAAGCGGAAGAGCGCCCAATACGCAAACCGCCTCTCCCCGCGCGTTGGCCGAT
TCATTAATGCAGCTGGCACGACAGG
